Addgene plasmid #27390: pBB528
Depositing lab: Bernd Bukau. Depositing organization: Universitaet Heidelberg. Publication: Chaperone-based procedure to increase yields of soluble recombinant proteins produced in E. coli. de Marco A, Deuerling E, Mogk A, Tomoyasu T, Bukau B. BMC Biotechnol. 2007 Jun 12;7:32. doi: 10.1186/1472-6750-7-32. PubMed 17565681.
Backbone
  Vector backbone: N/A
  Backbone size w/o insert (bp): 4945
  Vector type: Bacterial Expression
Growth in bacteria
  Bacterial resistance: Chloramphenicol, 25 μg/mL
  Growth temperature: 37°C
  Growth strain: DH5alpha
  Copy number: Low Copy
Gene/Insert
  Gene/Insert name: lacIq
  Species: E. coli
  Cloning method: Restriction Enzyme
  Sequencing primers: 5′ N/A
Resource information
  A portion of this plasmid was derived from a plasmid made by: Dr. Bernd Bukau,ZMBH, University of Heidelberg
Terms and licenses: Academic/Nonprofit Terms; Industry Terms: Not Available to Industry
Depositor comments: Protocol for preparing proteins with improved solubility by co-expressing with molecular chaperones in Escherichia coli. de Marco A. Nat Protoc. 2007;2(10):2632-9.
How to cite: pBB528 was a gift from Bernd Bukau (Addgene plasmid # 27390 ; http://n2t.net/addgene:27390 ; RRID:Addgene_27390)
