[The description below was written by a language model from this plasmid's Addgene catalogue record and pLannotate feature annotations shown in this document.]
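Description:
pBB528 is a low-copy bacterial plasmid for E. coli whose recorded payload is the lacIq allele of the lac repressor gene. The catalogue gives no named backbone, but the feature table shows replication from the pSC101 origin together with its cognate Rep101 (RepA) protein, which is consistent with the low copy number listed. Selection is by chloramphenicol, provided by the cat gene under its own promoter. A pSC101 replicon is generally compatible with ColE1/pBR322- and p15A-type plasmids, so a plasmid of this kind can be maintained alongside other expression vectors in the same cell.

The functional cassette is a full-length lacI coding sequence driven by the lacIq promoter, a single-base promoter mutant that raises repressor expression roughly tenfold. The resulting excess of lac repressor binds lac operators in trans, keeping IPTG-inducible promoters on co-resident plasmids tightly off until inducer is added. The remaining annotations are remnants of lac-derived sequence: two lac operators just downstream of lacI, plus a lac promoter, operator and CAP binding site adjacent to a short lacI fragment, and a partial lacZα fragment. No chaperone gene or other expressed insert is annotated, so the plasmid appears to act purely as a repressor donor.

The associated publication and depositor comment concern improving the yield of soluble recombinant proteins in E. coli by co-expressing molecular chaperones, which suggests pBB528 is the repressor-supplying component of that multi-plasmid system, although the record does not state its exact role. The depositor's sequence is 4,793 nt, slightly shorter than the 4,945 bp backbone size in the catalogue.
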