Features (pLannotate 1.2.2; 13 found; start..end, strand, type, name):
     20..36      -  protein_bind   lac operator: The lac repressor binds to the lac operator to inhibit transcription in E. coli. This inhibition can be relieved by adding lactose or isopropyl-β-D-thiogalactopyranoside (IPTG). lac repressor encoded by lacI
     44..74      -  promoter       lac promoter: promoter for the E. coli lac operon
     89..110     -  protein_bind   CAP binding site: CAP binding activates transcription in the presence of cAMP. E. coli catabolite activator protein
    123..215     -  CDS            lacI (fragment): lac repressor; lacI; The lac repressor binds to the lac operator to inhibit transcription in E. coli. This inhibition can be relieved by adding lactose or isopropyl-β-D-thiogalactopyranoside (IPTG).
    636..1586    -  CDS            Rep101: RepA protein needed for replication with the pSC101 origin; rep101
   1634..1856    -  rep_origin     pSC101 ori: low-copy replication origin that requires the Rep101 protein
   2201..2303    +  promoter       cat promoter: promoter of the E. coli cat gene encoding chloramphenicol acetyltransferase
   2304..2960    +  CDS            cat: CAT_ECOLX - Experimental evidence at protein level: Swiss-Prot protein existence level 1. This enzyme is an effector of chloramphenicol resistance in bacteria. From Escherichia coli. This protein is used as a marker in many commonly used cloning vectors, such as pACYC184.
   3270..3424    -  CDS            lacZα (fragment): LacZα fragment of β-galactosidase; lacZ fragment
   3490..3567    +  promoter       lacIq promoter: lacI (mutant); In the lacIq allele, a single base change in the promoter boosts expression of the lacI gene about 10-fold.
   3568..4650    +  CDS            lacI: lac repressor; lacI; The lac repressor binds to the lac operator to inhibit transcription in E. coli. This inhibition can be relieved by adding lactose or isopropyl-β-D-thiogalactopyranoside (IPTG).
   4715..4731    +  protein_bind   lac operator: The lac repressor binds to the lac operator to inhibit transcription in E. coli. This inhibition can be relieved by adding lactose or isopropyl-β-D-thiogalactopyranoside (IPTG). lac repressor encoded by lacI
   4748..4764    +  protein_bind   lac operator: The lac repressor binds to the lac operator to inhibit transcription in E. coli. This inhibition can be relieved by adding lactose or isopropyl-β-D-thiogalactopyranoside (IPTG). lac repressor encoded by lacI
>Addgene plasmid #27390 | pBB528 | depositor full sequence | sequence record 12922 | Author sequence
AGCTGTTTCCTGTGTGAAATTGTTATCCGCTCACAATTCCACACAACATACGAGCCGGAAGCATAAAGTG
TAAAGCCTGGGGTGCCTAATGAGTGAGCTAACTCACATTAATTGCGTTGCGCTCACTGCCCGCTTTCCAG
TCGGGAAACCTGTCGTGCCAGCTGCATTAATGAATCGGCCAACGCGCGGGGAGAGGCGGTTTGCGTATTG
GGCGCTATTTCTTCCAGAATTGCCATGATTTTTTCCCCACGGGAGGCGTCACTGGCTCCCGTGTTGTCGG
CAGCTTTGATTCGATAAGCAGCATCGCCTGTTTCAGGCTGTCTATGTGTGACTGTTGAGCTGTAACAAGT
TGTCTCAGGTGTTCAATTTCATGTTCTAGTTGCTTTGTTTTACTGGTTTCACCTGTTCTATTAGGTGTTA
CATGCTGTTCATCTGTTACATTGTCGATCTGTTCATGGTGAACAGCTTTAAATGCACCAAAAACTCGTAA
AAGCTCTGATGTATCTATCTTTTTTACACCGTTTTCATCTGTGCATATGGACAGTTTTCCCTTTGATATC
TAACGGTGAACAGTTGTTCTACTTTTGTTTGTTAGTCTTGATGCTTCACTGATAGATACAAGAGCCATAA
GAACCTCAGATCCTTCCGTATTTAGCCAGTATGTTCTCTAGTGTGGTTCGTTGTTTTTGCGTGAGCCATG
AGAACGAACCATTGAGATCATGCTTACTTTGCATGTCACTCAAAAATTTTGCCTCAAAACTGGTGAGCTG
AATTTTTGCAGTTAAAGCATCGTGTAGTGTTTTTCTTAGTCCGTTACGTAGGTAGGAATCTGATGTAATG
GTTGTTGGTATTTTGTCACCATTCATTTTTATCTGGTTGTTCTCAAGTTCGGTTACGAGATCCATTTGTC
TATCTAGTTCAACTTGGAAAATCAACGTATCAGTCGGGCGGCCTCGCTTATCAACCACCAATTTCATATT
GCTGTAAGTGTTTAAATCTTTACTTATTGGTTTCAAAACCCATTGGTTAAGCCTTTTAAACTCATGGTAG
TTATTTTCAAGCATTAACATGAACTTAAATTCATCAAGGCTAATCTCTATATTTGCCTTGTGAGTTTTCT
TTTGTGTTAGTTCTTTTAATAACCACTCATAAATCCTCATAGAGTATTTGTTTTCAAAAGACTTAACATG
TTCCAGATTATATTTTATGAATTTTTTTAACTGGAAAAGATAAGGCAATATCTCTTCACTAAAAACTAAT
TCTAATTTTTCGCTTGAGAACTTGGCATAGTTTGTCCACTGGAAAATCTCAAAGCCTTTAACCAAAGGAT
TCCTGATTTCCACAGTTCTCGTCATCAGCTCTCTGGTTGCTTTAGCTAATACACCATAAGCATTTTCCCT
ACTGATGTTCATCATCTGAGCGTATTGGTTATAAGTGAACGATACCGTCCGTTCTTTCCTTGTAGGGTTT
TCAATCGTGGGGTTGAGTAGTGCCACACAGCATAAAATTAGCTTGGTTTCATGCTCCGTTAAGTCATAGC
GACTAATCGCTAGTTCATTTGCTTTGAAAACAACTAATTCAGACATACATCTCAATTGGTCTAGGTGATT
TTAATCACTATACCAATTGAGATGGGCTAGTCAATGATAATTACTAGTCCTTTTCCTTTGAGTTGTGGGT
ATCTGTAAATTCTGCTAGACCTTTGCTGGAAAACTTGTAAATTCTGCTAGACCCTCTGTAAATTCCGCTA
GACCTTTGTGTGTTTTTTTTGTTTATATTCAAGTGGTTATAATTTATAGAATAAAGAAAGAATAAAAAAA
GATAAAAAGAATAGATCCCAGCCCTGTGTATAACTCACTACTTTAGTCAGTTCCGCAGTATTACAAAAGG
ATGTCGCAAACGCTGTTTGCTCCTCTACAAAACAGACCTTAAAACCCTAAAGGCTTAAGTAGCACCCTCG
CAAGCTCGGGCAAATCGCTGAATATTCCTTTTGTCTCCGACCATCAGGCACCTGAGTCGCTGTCTTTTTC
GTGACATTCAGTTCGCTGCGCTCACGGCTCTGGCAGTGAATGGGGGTAAATGGCACTACAGGCGCCGAAT
AAATACCTGTGACGGAAGATCACTTCGCAGAATAAATAAATCCTGGTGTCCCTGTTGATACCGGGAAGCC
CTGGGCCAACTTTTGGCGAAAATGAGACGTTGATCGGCACGTAAGAGGTTCCAACTTTCACCATAATGAA
ATAAGATCACTACCGGGCGTATTTTTTGAGTTATCGAGATTTTCAGGAGCTAAGGAAGCTAAAATGGAGA
AAAAAATCACTGGATATACCACCGTTGATATATCCCAATGGCATCGTAAAGAACATTTTGAGGCATTTCA
GTCAGTTGCTCAATGTACCTATAACCAGACCGTTCAGCTGGATATTACGGCCTTTTTAAAGACCGTAAAG
AAAAATAAGCACAAGTTTTATCCGGCCTTTATTCACATTCTTGCCCGCCTGATGAATGCTCATCCGGAAT
TTCGTATGGCAATGAAAGACGGTGAGCTGGTGATATGGGATAGTGTTCACCCTTGTTACACCGTTTTCCA
TGAGCAAACTGAAACGTTTTCATCGCTCTGGAGTGAATACCACGACGATTTCCGGCAGTTTCTACACATA
TATTCGCAAGATGTGGCGTGTTACGGTGAAAACCTGGCCTATTTCCCTAAAGGGTTTATTGAGAATATGT
TTTTCGTCTCAGCCAATCCCTGGGTGAGTTTCACCAGTTTTGATTTAAACGTGGCCAATATGGACAACTT
CTTCGCCCCCGTTTTCACCATGGGCAAATATTATACGCAAGGCGACAAGGTGCTGATGCCGCTGGCGATT
CAGGTTCATCATGCCGTTTGTGATGGCTTCCATGTCGGCAGAATGCTTAATGAATTACAACAGTACTGCG
ATGAGTGGCAGGGCGGGGCGTAATTTTTTTAAGGCAGTTATTGGTGCCCTTAAACGCCTGGTTGCTACGC
CTGAATAAGTGATAATAAGCGGATGAATGGCAGAAATTCGAAAGCAAATTCGACCCGGTCGTCGGTTCAG
GGCAGGGTCGTTAAATAGCCGCTTATGTCTATTGCTGGTTTACCGGTTTATTGACTACCGGAAGCAGTGT
GACCGTGTGCTTCTCAAATGCCTGAGGCCAGTTTGCTCAGGCTCTCCCCGTGGAGGTAATAATTGACGAT
ATGATCATTTATTCTGCCTCCCAGAGCCTGATAAAAACGGTTAGCGCCATTCGCCATTCAGGCTGCGCAA
CTGTTGGGAAGGGCGATCGGTGCGGGCCTCTTCGCTATTACGCCAGCTGGCGAAAGGGGGATGTGCTGCA
AGGCGATTAAGTTGGGTAACGCCAGGGTTTTCCCAGTCACGACGTTGTAAAACGACGGCCAGTGCCAAGC
TTGGCTGCAGGTCGACTCGACAATTCGCGCGCGAAGGCGAAGCGGCATGCATTTACGTTGACACCATCGA
ATGGTGCAAAACCTTTCGCGGTATGGCATGATAGCGCCCGGAAGAGAGTCAATTCAGGGTGGTGAATGTG
AAACCAGTAACGTTATACGATGTCGCAGAGTATGCCGGTGTCTCTTATCAGACCGTTTCCCGCGTGGTGA
ACCAGGCCAGCCACGTTTCTGCGAAAACGCGGGAAAAAGTGGAAGCGGCGATGGCGGAGCTGAATTACAT
TCCCAACCGCGTGGCACAACAACTGGCGGGCAAACAGTCGTTGCTGATTGGCGTTGCCACCTCCAGTCTG
GCCCTGCACGCGCCGTCGCAAATTGTCGCGGCGATTAAATCTCGCGCCGATCAACTGGGTGCCAGCGTGG
TGGTGTCGATGGTAGAACGAAGCGGCGTCGAAGCCTGTAAAGCGGCGGTGCACAATCTTCTCGCGCAACG
CGTCAGTGGGCTGATCATTAACTATCCGCTGGATGACCAGGATGCCATTGCTGTGGAAGCTGCCTGCACT
AATGTTCCGGCGTTATTTCTTGATGTCTCTGACCAGACACCCATCAACAGTATTATTTTCTCCCATGAAG
ACGGTACGCGACTGGGCGTGGAGCATCTGGTCGCATTGGGTCACCAGCAAATCGCGCTGTTAGCGGGCCC
ATTAAGTTCTGTCTCGGCGCGTCTGCGTCTGGCTGGCTGGCATAAATATCTCACTCGCAATCAAATTCAG
CCGATAGCGGAACGGGAAGGCGACTGGAGTGCCATGTCCGGTTTTCAACAAACCATGCAAATGCTGAATG
AGGGCATCGTTCCCACTGCGATGCTGGTTGCCAACGATCAGATGGCGCTGGGCGCAATGCGCGCCATTAC
CGAGTCCGGGCTGCGCGTTGGTGCGGATATCTCGGTAGTGGGATACGACGATACCGAAGACAGCTCATGT
TATATCCCGCCGTTAACCACCATCAAACAGGATTTTCGCCTGCTGGGGCAAACCAGCGTGGACCGCTTGC
TGCAACTCTCTCAGGGCCAGGCGGTGAAGGGCAATCAGCTGTTGCCCGTCTCACTGGTGAAAAGAAAAAC
CACCCTGGCGCCCAATACGCAAACCGCCTCTCCCCGCGCGTTGGCCGATTCATTAATGCAGCTGGCACGA
CAGGTTTCCCGACTGGAAAGCGGGCAGTGAGCGCAACGCAATTAATGTAAGTTAGCGCGAATTGTCGAGA
AAATTTATCAAAAAGAGTGTTGACTTGTGAGCGGATAACAATGATACTTAGATTCAATTGTGAGCGGATA
ACAATTTCACACAGAATTCGTAATCATGGTCAT
