>Addgene plasmid #27390 | pBB528 | addgene partial sequence | sequence record 46114 | lacI-R 5'-GGCATACTCTGCGACATCGT-3'
ATTGACTCTCTTCCGGGCGCTATCATGCCATACCGCGAAAGGTTTTGCACCATTCGATGGTGTCAACGTA
AATGCATGCCGCTTCGCCTTCGCGCGCGAATTGTCGAGTCGACCTGCAGCCAAGCTTGGCACTGGCCGTC
GTTTTACAACGTCGTGACTGGGAAAACCCTGGCGTTACCCAACTTAATCGCCTTGCAGCACATCCCCCTT
TCGCCAGCTGGCGTAATAGCGAAGAGGCCCGCACCGATCGCCCTTCCCAACAGTTGCGCAGCCTGAATGG
CGAATGGCGCTAACCGTTTTTATCAGGCTCTGGGAGGCAGAATAAATGATCATATCGTCAATTATTACCT
CCACGGGGAGAGCCTGAGCAAACTGGCCTCAGGCATTTGAGAAGCACACGGTCACACTGCTTCCGGTAGT
CAATAAACCGGTAAACCAGCAATAGACATAAGCGGCTATTTAACGACCCTGCCCTGAACCGACGACCGGG
TCGAATTTGCTTTCGAATTTCTGCCATTCATCCGCTTATTATCACTTATTCAGGCGTAGCAACCAGGCGT
TTAAGGGCACCAATAACTGCCTTAAAAAAATTACGCCCCGCCCTGCCACTCATCGCAGTACTGTTGTAAT
TCATTAAGCATTCTGCCGACATGGAAGCCATCACAAACGGCATGATGAACCTGAATCGCCAGCGGCATCA
GCACCTTGTCGCCTTGCGTATAATATTTGCCCATGGTGAAAACGGGGGCGAAGAAGTTGTCCATATTGGC
CACGTTTAAATCAAAACTGGTGAAACTCACCCAGGGATTGGCTGAGACGAAAAACATATTCTCAATAAAC
CCTTTAGGGAAATAGGCCAGGTTTTC
